>Addgene plasmid #236362 | pHAGE-IRES-puro-NLS-HyperdAsCas12a-EGFP-NLS-3xFlag | addgene full sequence | sequence record 478687 | Addgene NGS Result
TGGAAGGGCTAATTCACTCCCAAAGAAGACAAGATATCCTTGATCTGTGGATCTACCACACACAAGGCTA
CTTCCCTGATTAGCAGAACTACACACCAGGGCCAGGGGTCAGATATCCACTGACCTTTGGATGGTGCTAC
AAGCTAGTACCAGTTGAGCCAGATAAGGTAGAAGAGGCCAATAAAGGAGAGAACACCAGCTTGTTACACC
CTGTGAGCCTGCATGGGATGGATGACCCGGAGAGAGAAGTGTTAGAGTGGAGGTTTGACAGCCGCCTAGC
ATTTCATCACGTGGCCCGAGAGCTGCATCCGGAGTACTTCAAGAACTGCTGATATCGAGCTTGCTACAAG
GGACTTTCCGCTGGGGACTTTCCAGGGAGGCGTGGCCTGGGCGGGACTGGGGAGTGGCGAGCCCTCAGAT
CCTGCATATAAGCAGCTGCTTTTTGCCTGTACTGGGTCTCTCTGGTTAGACCAGATCTGAGCCTGGGAGC
TCTCTGGCTAACTAGGGAACCCACTGCTTAAGCCTCAATAAAGCTTGCCTTGAGTGCTTCAAGTAGTGTG
TGCCCGTCTGTTGTGTGACTCTGGTAACTAGAGATCCCTCAGACCCTTTTAGTCAGTGTGGAAAATCTCT
AGCAGTGGCGCCCGAACAGGGACTTGAAAGCGAAAGGGAAACCAGAGGAGCTCTCTCGACGCAGGACTCG
GCTTGCTGAAGCGCGCACGGCAAGAGGCGAGGGGCGGCGACTGGTGAGTACGCCAAAAATTTTGACTAGC
GGAGGCTAGAAGGAGAGAGATGGGTGCGAGAGCGTCAGTATTAAGCGGGGGAGAATTAGATCGCGATGGG
AAAAAATTCGGTTAAGGCCAGGGGGAAAGAAAAAATATAAATTAAAACATATAGTATGGGCAAGCAGGGA
GCTAGAACGATTCGCAGTTAATCCTGGCCTGTTAGAAACATCAGAAGGCTGTAGACAAATACTGGGACAG
CTACAACCATCCCTTCAGACAGGATCAGAAGAACTTAGATCATTATATAATACAGTAGCAACCCTCTATT
GTGTGCATCAAAGGATAGAGATAAAAGACACCAAGGAAGCTTTAGACAAGATAGAGGAAGAGCAAAACAA
AAGTAAGACCACCGCACAGCAAGCGGCCGGCCGCTGATCTTCAGACCTGGAGGAGGAGATATGAGGGACA
ATTGGAGAAGTGAATTATATAAATATAAAGTAGTAAAAATTGAACCATTAGGAGTAGCACCCACCAAGGC
AAAGAGAAGAGTGGTGCAGAGAGAAAAAAGAGCAGTGGGAATAGGAGCTTTGTTCCTTGGGTTCTTGGGA
GCAGCAGGAAGCACTATGGGCGCAGCGTCAATGACGCTGACGGTACAGGCCAGACAATTATTGTCTGGTA
TAGTGCAGCAGCAGAACAATTTGCTGAGGGCTATTGAGGCGCAACAGCATCTGTTGCAACTCACAGTCTG
GGGCATCAAGCAGCTCCAGGCAAGAATCCTGGCTGTGGAAAGATACCTAAAGGATCAACAGCTCCTGGGG
ATTTGGGGTTGCTCTGGAAAACTCATTTGCACCACTGCTGTGCCTTGGAATGCTAGTTGGAGTAATAAAT
CTCTGGAACAGATTTGGAATCACACGACCTGGATGGAGTGGGACAGAGAAATTAACAATTACACAAGCTT
AATACACTCCTTAATTGAAGAATCGCAAAACCAGCAAGAAAAGAATGAACAAGAATTATTGGAATTAGAT
AAATGGGCAAGTTTGTGGAATTGGTTTAACATAACAAATTGGCTGTGGTATATAAAATTATTCATAATGA
TAGTAGGAGGCTTGGTAGGTTTAAGAATAGTTTTTGCTGTACTTTCTATAGTGAATAGAGTTAGGCAGGG
ATATTCACCATTATCGTTTCAGACCCACCTCCCAACCCCGAGGGGACCCGACAGGCCCGAAGGAATAGAA
GAAGAAGGTGGAGAGAGAGACAGAGACAGATCCATTCGATTAGTGAACGGATCTCGACGGTATCGCCGAA
TTCACAAATGGCAGTATTCATCCACAATTTTAAAAGAAAAGGGGGGATTGGGGGGTACAGTGCAGGGGAA
AGAATAGTAGACATAATAGCAACAGACATACAAACTAAAGAATTACAAAAACAAATTACAAAAATTCAAA
ATTTTCGGGTTTATTACAGGGACAGCAGAGATCCAGTTTGGACTAGTCGTGAGGCTCCGGTGCCCGTCAG
TGGGCAGAGCGCACATCGCCCACAGTCCCCGAGAAGTTGGGGGGAGGGGTCGGCAATTGAACCGGTGCCT
AGAGAAGGTGGCGCGGGGTAAACTGGGAAAGTGATGTCGTGTACTGGCTCCGCCTTTTTCCCGAGGGTGG
GGGAGAACCGTATATAAGTGCAGTAGTCGCCGTGAACGTTCTTTTTCGCAACGGGTTTGCCGCCAGAACA
CAGGTAAGTGCCGTGTGTGGTTCCCGCGGGCCTGGCCTCTTTACGGGTTATGGCCCTTGCGTGCCTTGAA
TTACTTCCACCTGGCTGCAGTACGTGATTCTTGATCCCGAGCTTCGGGTTGGAAGTGGGTGGGAGAGTTC
GAGGCCTTGCGCTTAAGGAGCCCCTTCGCCTCGTGCTTGAGTTGAGGCCTGGCCTGGGCGCTGGGGCCGC
CGCGTGCGAATCTGGTGGCACCTTCGCGCCTGTCTCGCTGCTTTCGATAAGTCTCTAGCCATTTAAAATT
TTTGATGACCTGCTGCGACGCTTTTTTTCTGGCAAGATAGTCTTGTAAATGCGGGCCAAGATCTGCACAC
TGGTATTTCGGTTTTTGGGGCCGCGGGCGGCGACGGGGCCCGTGCGTCCCAGCGCACATGTTCGGCGAGG
CGGGGCCTGCGAGCGCGGCCACCGAGAATCGGACGGGGGTAGTCTCAAGCTGGCCGGCCTGCTCTGGTGC
CTGGCCTCGCGCCGCCGTGTATCGCCCCGCCCTGGGCGGCAAGGCTGGCCCGGTCGGCACCAGTTGCGTG
AGCGGAAAGATGGCCGCTTCCCGGCCCTGCTGCAGGGAGCTCAAAATGGAGGACGCGGCGCTCGGGAGAG
CGGGCGGGTGAGTCACCCACACAAAGGAAAAGGGCCTTTCCGTCCTCAGCCGTCGCTTCATGTGACTCCA
CGGAGTACCGGGCGCCGTCCAGGCACCTCGATTAGTTCTCGAGCTTTTGGAGTACGTCGTCTTTAGGTTG
GGGGGAGGGGTTTTATGCGATGGAGTTTCCCCACACTGAGTGGGTGGAGACTGAAGTTAGGCCAGCTTGG
CACTTGATGTAATTCTCCTTGGAATTTGCCCTTTTTGAGTTTGGATCTTGGTTCATTCTCAAGCCTCAGA
CAGTGGTTCAAAGTTTTTTTCTTCCATTTCAGGTGTCGTGAAGCGGCCGCATGAAGCGACCTGCCGCCAC
AAAGAAGGCTGGACAGGCTAAGAAGAAGAAAGCTAGCACTCAGTTCGAGGGCTTCACAAACCTGTATCAA
GTGTCCAAGACCCTCCGCTTCGAGCTGATCCCTCAGGGTAAGACCCTGAAGCATATACAGGAGCAGGGTT
TCATCGAGGAGGACAAGGCCAGGAATGATCACTACAAGGAGCTGAAGCCCATCATTGATCGCATCTACAA
GACATACGCAGATCAATGTCTGCAACTCGTCCAGCTGGATTGGGAGAATCTGTCAGCCGCAATCGACAGT
TATCGGAAAGAGAAGACAGAAGAAACCAGGAACGCCCTCATCGAGGAACAAGCAACCTACCGGAATGCAA
TACACGACTATTTCATCGGCAGGACTGACAATCTGACTGACGCCATCAATAAGAGACACGCAGAAATCTA
TAAGGGCCTCTTTAAGGCCGAACTCTTCAACGGCAAAGTCCTCAAACAGCTGGGCACAGTTACCACTACC
GAGCACGAGAATGCCCTGCTCCGGAGCTTCGACAAGTTCACCACTTACTTCTCTGGGTTCTACAGAAATC
GGAAGAACGTGTTCAGCGCAGAGGACATCTCCACAGCCATTCCACACCGGATCGTCCAGGATAACTTTCC
CAAATTCAAAGAGAATTGCCATATCTTTACCAGGCTGATCACTGCCGTTCCATCTCTGAGGGAACACTTT
GAGAACGTGAAGAAAGCCATCGGGATATTCGTGTCTACTTCCATCGAGGAAGTGTTCTCTTTCCCTTTCT
ACAATCAGCTGCTGACCCAGACCCAGATCAGACTCTATAACCAGCTGCTGGGAGGTATCAGCAGGGAGGC
AGGCACCGAGAAGATCAAGGGACTGAATGAGGTCCTGAACCTCGCCATTCAGAAGAACGATGAGACAGCA
CACATCATCGCCTCTCTGCCACATCGCTTCATTCCTCTGTTCAAACAGATTCTCTCTGATCGGAACACCC
TCAGCTTTATCCTGAGAGAGTTTAAGTCCGATGAAGAGGTTATTCAGTCTTTCTGTAAGTACAAGACTCT
GCTGCGCAATGAGAACGTGCTGGAGACTGCCGAAGCTCTGTTTAACGAACTGAACTCCATCGACCTCACC
CACATCTTCATCAGCCACAAGAAGCTGAGAACAATTAGCAGTGCCCTGTGTGACCATTGGGATACCCTGC
GCAACGCCCTGTACGAGAGGAGAATATCCGAGCTGACAGGTAAGATAACCAAGAGCGCCAAAGAGAAAGT
CCAAAGGTCCCTGAAACATGAGGACATAAACCTGCAGGAGATTATCTCAGCAGCTGGTAAGGAACTCTCA
GAGGCTTTCAAGCAGAAGACCTCCGAAATTCTCTCCCATGCCCACGCAGCACTCGATCAACCACTGCCAA
CCACCCTGAAGAAACAAGAGGAGAAGGAAATCCTGAAGAGCCAGCTGGACAGCCTCCTCGGGCTGTACCA
TCTGCTCGATTGGTTCGCCGTGGACGAAAGTAACGAGGTGGACCCAGAGTTCTCAGCAAGACTGACCGGC
ATCAAGCTGGAGATGGAGCCCAGTCTCTCCTTCTACAACAAAGCTAGAAACTACGCCACCAAGAAGCCTT
ATTCTGTGGAGAAGTTTAAGCTGAACTTCCAGATGCCCACTCTGGCTTCCGGTTGGGACGTCAACAAGGA
GAAGAATAACGGTGCAATCCTGTTCGTGAAGAACGGACTGTACTACCTGGGCATCATGCCAAAGCAGAAG
GGTCGCTACAAAGCCCTCTCATTTGAACCCACAGAGAAGACAAGCGAAGGATTTGACAAGATGTATTACG
ATTACTTTCCCGATGCCGCTAAGATGATCCCTAAGTGCAGCACCCAGCTGAAGGCCGTCACCGCTCATTT
CCAGACCCATACTACACCAATTCTGCTGTCTAACAACTTCATAGAGCCACTGGAGATAACCAAGGAAATC
TACGATCTGAACAATCCAGAGAAGGAGCCCAAGAAGTTTCAGACCGCCTACGCTAAGAAGACCGGAGATC
AGAAAGGTTATCGGGAGGCCCTGTGCAAATGGATCGACTTCACACGCGATTTCCTCAGCAAGTATACAAA
GACCACTAGCATAGACCTGTCCAGCCTCAGGCCCTCAAGTCAGTACAAGGATCTCGGTGAGTACTACGCC
GAACTCAACCCACTGCTCTACCACATTAGCTTTCAGAGGATCGCCGAGAAAGAGATCATGGATGCAGTGG
AGACTGGCAAGCTGTATCTGTTTCAGATATACAACAAAGACTTCGCTAAAGGACACCACGGTAAGCCAAA
CCTGCATACTCTCTATTGGACCGGACTCTTCAGTCCAGAGAATCTCGCCAAGACCTCAATCAAGCTGAAC
GGTCAGGCAGAGCTGTTCTATAGACCTAAGAGTAGGATGAAACGGATGGCACATAGACTCGGCGAGAAGA
TGCTGAACAAGAAGCTGAAAGACCAGAAGACTCCCATTCCAGATACACTGTACCAGGAGCTGTATGATTA
CGTGAATCACCGGCTCTCCCACGACCTGTCTGATGAAGCCAGGGCTCTCCTGCCTAACGTGATAACTAAA
GAGGTGAGCCATGAGATCATCAAAGACCGGAGATTCACATCCGACAAGTTCTTCTTTCATGTTCCAATTA
CACTGAACTATCAAGCAGCAAATTCTCCCAGCAAGTTTAACCAAAGGGTGAACGCCTACCTGAAGGAACA
TCCCGAAACACCCATCATTGGAATTGCTAGAGGTGAGCGCAATCTCATCTACATAACCGTGATCGACTCC
ACAGGTAAGATTCTCGAGCAGAGGTCCCTCAACACTATTCAGCAGTTTGATTATCAGAAGAAACTCGACA
ACAGAGAGAAAGAGAGAGTCGCTGCCAGACAAGCATGGAGTGTCGTTGGCACAATCAAAGACCTGAAGCA
GGGATACCTGAGCCAAGTTATACACGAAATTGTGGATCTGATGATCCACTACCAGGCTGTTGTGGTGCTG
GCGAACCTCAACTTTGGTTTCAAGTCTAAGAGGACAGGGATCGCTGAGAAAGCTGTGTACCAGCAGTTTG
AGAAGATGCTCATTGATAAACTGAACTGTCTCGTGCTCAAAGACTACCCTGCCGAGAAGGTGGGAGGAGT
CCTGAATCCTTATCAGCTGACTGACCAGTTTACCTCCTTCGCTAAGATGGGCACCCAATCAGGCTTTCTG
TTCTACGTGCCTGCACCCTACACCAGTAAGATTGATCCACTGACAGGGTTCGTTGATCCTTTCGTGTGGA
AGACCATAAAGAACCACGAAAGCAGAAAGCACTTCCTGGAAGGCTTCGACTTCCTGCATTATGACGTCAA
GACTGGAGACTTCATACTGCATTTCAAGATGAATAGAAACCTGTCATTTCAGAGAGGACTGCCTGGGTTC
ATGCCAGCTTGGGACATTGTCTTTGAGAAGAATGAGACACAGTTTGACGCCAAAGGCACTCCATTCATTG
CTGGCAAGCGGATCGTCCCTGTGATAGAGAACCACAGATTCACTGGAAGATACAGGGACCTGTACCCAGC
AAATGAACTCATTGCCCTCCTGGAAGAGAAAGGGATCGTGTTCCGGGATGGGTCTAACATCCTGCCAAAG
CTCCTGGAGAATGACGATTCACATGCCATTGATACAATGGTTGCCCTGATCCGCAGTGTGCTGCAAATGA
GGAATAGCAATGCAGCCACCGGAGAGGCCTACATCAATAGTCCAGTTCGGGACCTCAATGGCGTGTGTTT
CGATAGTAGATTCCAGAACCCTGAGTGGCCTATGGACGCTGATGCTAACGGTGCTTATCATATTGCCCTG
AAGGGCCAGCTCCTGCTGAACCACCTCAAGGAGTCTAAGGACCTGAAGCTCCAGAATGGCATTTCTAATC
AGGATTGGCTGGCCTATATCCAGGAACTGAGGAACGGCAGTCCCAAGAAGAAGAGGAAGGTGAGTCTAGA
GGCGCTACCGGTCGCCACCATGGTGAGCAAGGGCGAGGAGCTGTTCACCGGGGTGGTGCCCATCCTGGTC
GAGCTGGACGGCGACGTAAACGGCCACAAGTTCAGCGTGTCCGGCGAGGGCGAGGGCGATGCCACCTACG
GCAAGCTGACCCTGAAGTTCATCTGCACCACCGGCAAGCTGCCCGTGCCCTGGCCCACCCTCGTGACCAC
CCTGACCTACGGCGTGCAGTGCTTCAGCCGCTACCCCGACCACATGAAGCAGCACGACTTCTTCAAGTCC
GCCATGCCCGAAGGCTACGTCCAGGAGCGCACCATCTTCTTCAAGGACGACGGCAACTACAAGACCCGCG
CCGAGGTGAAGTTCGAGGGCGACACCCTGGTGAACCGCATCGAGCTGAAGGGCATCGACTTCAAGGAGGA
CGGCAACATCCTGGGGCACAAGCTGGAGTACAACTACAACAGCCACAACGTCTATATCATGGCCGACAAG
CAGAAGAACGGCATCAAGGTGAACTTCAAGATCCGCCACAACATCGAGGACGGCAGCGTGCAGCTCGCCG
ACCACTACCAGCAGAACACCCCCATCGGCGACGGCCCCGTGCTGCTGCCCGACAACCACTACCTGAGCAC
CCAGTCCGCCCTGAGCAAAGACCCCAACGAGAAGCGCGATCACATGGTCCTGCTGGAGTTCGTGACCGCC
GCCGGGATCACTCTCGGCATGGACGAGCTGTACAAGTCGAATTCTAAGCCAGGATTCCATATGAAGCGAC
CTGCCGCCACAAAGAAGGCTGGACAGGCTAAGAAGAAGAAACAACGCGTGCAGCTAAGCGACTACAAAGA
CCATGACGGTGATTATAAAGATCATGACATCGATTACAAGGATGACGATGACAAGTAAGGATCCCTCCCC
CCCCCCTAACGTTACTGGCCGAAGCCGCTTGGAATAAGGCCGGTGTGCGTTTGTCTATATGTTATTTTCC
ACCATATTGCCGTCTTTTGGCAATGTGAGGGCCCGGAAACCTGGCCCTGTCTTCTTGACGAGCATTCCTA
GGGGTCTTTCCCCTCTCGCCAAAGGAATGCAAGGTCTGTTGAATGTCGTGAAGGAAGCAGTTCCTCTGGA
AGCTTCTTGAAGACAAACAACGTCTGTAGCGACCCTTTGCAGGCAGCGGAACCCCCCACCTGGCGACAGG
TGCCTCTGCGGCCAAAAGCCACGTGTATAAGATACACCTGCAAAGGCGGCACAACCCCAGTGCCACGTTG
TGAGTTGGATAGTTGTGGAAAGAGTCAAATGGCTCTCCTCAAGCGTATTCAACAAGGGGCTGAAGGATGC
CCAGAAGGTACCCCATTGTATGGGATCTGATCTGGGGCCTCGGTGCACATGCTTTACATGTGTTTAGTCG
AGGTTAAAAAAACGTCTAGGCCCCCCGAACCACGGGGACGTGGTTTTCCTTTGAAAAACACGATGATAAG
GATCCACCGGAGCTTACCATGACCGAGTACAAGCCCACGGTGCGCCTCGCCACCCGCGACGACGTCCCCA
GGGCCGTACGCACCCTCGCCGCCGCGTTCGCCGACTACCCCGCCACGCGCCACACCGTCGATCCGGACCG
CCACATCGAGCGGGTCACCGAGCTGCAAGAACTCTTCCTCACGCGCGTCGGGCTCGACATCGGCAAGGTG
TGGGTCGCGGACGACGGCGCCGCGGTGGCGGTCTGGACCACGCCGGAGAGCGTCGAAGCGGGGGCGGTGT
TCGCCGAGATCGGCCCGCGCATGGCCGAGTTGAGCGGTTCCCGGCTGGCCGCGCAGCAACAGATGGAAGG
CCTCCTGGCGCCGCACCGGCCCAAGGAGCCCGCGTGGTTCCTGGCCACCGTCGGCGTCTCGCCCGACCAC
CAGGGCAAGGGTCTGGGCAGCGCCGTCGTGCTCCCCGGAGTGGAGGCGGCCGAGCGCGCCGGGGTGCCCG
CCTTCCTGGAGACCTCCGCGCCCCGCAACCTCCCCTTCTACGAGCGGCTCGGCTTCACCGTCACCGCCGA
CGTCGAGGTGCCCGAAGGACCGCGCACCTGGTGCATGACCCGCAAGCCCGGTGCCTGACGCCCATCGATA
GATCCTAATCAACCTCTGGATTACAAAATTTGTGAAAGATTGACTGGTATTCTTAACTATGTTGCTCCTT
TTACGCTATGTGGATACGCTGCTTTAATGCCTTTGTATCATGCTATTGCTTCCCGTATGGCTTTCATTTT
CTCCTCCTTGTATAAATCCTGGTTGCTGTCTCTTTATGAGGAGTTGTGGCCCGTTGTCAGGCAACGTGGC
GTGGTGTGCACTGTGTTTGCTGACGCAACCCCCACTGGTTGGGGCATTGCCACCACCTGTCAGCTCCTTT
CCGGGACTTTCGCTTTCCCCCTCCCTATTGCCACGGCGGAACTCATCGCCGCCTGCCTTGCCCGCTGCTG
GACAGGGGCTCGGCTGTTGGGCACTGACAATTCCGTGGTGTTGTCGGGGAAATCATCGTCCTTTCCTTGG
CTGCTCGCCTGTGTTGCCACCTGGATTCTGCGCGGGACGTCCTTCTGCTACGTCCCTTCGGCCCTCAATC
CAGCGGACCTTCCTTCCCGCGGCCTGCTGCCGGCTCTGCGGCCTCTTCCGCGTCTTCGCCTTCGCCCTCA
GACGAGTCGGATCTCCCTTTGGGCCGCCTCCCCGCCTGAGATCCTTTAAGACCAATGACTTACAAGGCAG
CTGTAGATCTTAGCCACTTTTTAAAAGAAAAGGGGGGACTGGAAGGGCTAATTCACTCCCAACGAAGACA
AGATCTGCTTTTTGCTTGTACTGGGTCTCTCTGGTTAGACCAGATCTGAGCCTGGGAGCTCTCTGGCTAA
CTAGGGAACCCACTGCTTAAGCCTCAATAAAGCTTGCCTTGAGTGCTTCAAGTAGTGTGTGCCCGTCTGT
TGTGTGACTCTGGTAACTAGAGATCCCTCAGACCCTTTTAGTCAGTGTGGAAAATCTCTAGCAGTAGTAG
TTCATGTCATCTTATTATTCAGTATTTATAACTTGCAAAGAAATGAATATCAGAGAGTGAGAGGCCCGGG
TTAATTAAGGAAAGGGCTAGATCATTCTTGAAGACGAAAGGGCCTCGTGATACGCCTATTTTTATAGGTT
AATGTCATGATAATAATGGTTTCTTAGACGTCAGGTGGCACTTTTCGGGGAAATGTGCGCGGAACCCCTA
TTTGTTTATTTTTCTAAATACATTCAAATATGTATCCGCTCATGAGACAATAACCCTGATAAATGCTTCA
ATAATATTGAAAAAGGAAGAGTATGAGTATTCAACATTTCCGTGTCGCCCTTATTCCCTTTTTTGCGGCA
TTTTGCCTTCCTGTTTTTGCTCACCCAGAAACGCTGGTGAAAGTAAAAGATGCTGAAGATCAGTTGGGTG
CACGAGTGGGTTACATCGAACTGGATCTCAACAGCGGTAAGATCCTTGAGAGTTTTCGCCCCGAAGAACG
TTTTCCAATGATGAGCACTTTTAAAGTTCTGCTATGTGGCGCGGTATTATCCCGTGTTGACGCCGGGCAA
GAGCAACTCGGTCGCCGCATACACTATTCTCAGAATGACTTGGTTGAGTACTCACCAGTCACAGAAAAGC
ATCTTACGGATGGCATGACAGTAAGAGAATTATGCAGTGCTGCCATAACCATGAGTGATAACACTGCGGC
CAACTTACTTCTGACAACGATCGGAGGACCGAAGGAGCTAACCGCTTTTTTGCACAACATGGGGGATCAT
GTAACTCGCCTTGATCGTTGGGAACCGGAGCTGAATGAAGCCATACCAAACGACGAGCGTGACACCACGA
TGCCTGTAGCAATGGCAACAACGTTGCGCAAACTATTAACTGGCGAACTACTTACTCTAGCTTCCCGGCA
ACAATTAATAGACTGGATGGAGGCGGATAAAGTTGCAGGACCACTTCTGCGCTCGGCCCTTCCGGCTGGC
TGGTTTATTGCTGATAAATCTGGAGCCGGTGAGCGTGGGTCTCGCGGTATCATTGCAGCACTGGGGCCAG
ATGGTAAGCCCTCCCGTATCGTAGTTATCTACACGACGGGGAGTCAGGCAACTATGGATGAACGAAATAG
ACAGATCGCTGAGATAGGTGCCTCACTGATTAAGCATTGGTAACTGTCAGACCAAGTTTACTCATATATA
CTTTAGATTGATTTAAAACTTCATTTTTAATTTAAAAGGATCTAGGTGAAGATCCTTTTTGATAATCTCA
TGACCAAAATCCCTTAACGTGAGTTTTCGTTCCACTGAGCGTCAGACCCCGTAGAAAAGATCAAAGGATC
TTCTTGAGATCCTTTTTTTCTGCGCGTAATCTGCTGCTTGCAAACAAAAAAACCACCGCTACCAGCGGTG
GTTTGTTTGCCGGATCAAGAGCTACCAACTCTTTTTCCGAAGGTAACTGGCTTCAGCAGAGCGCAGATAC
CAAATACTGTTCTTCTAGTGTAGCCGTAGTTAGGCCACCACTTCAAGAACTCTGTAGCACCGCCTACATA
CCTCGCTCTGCTAATCCTGTTACCAGTGGCTGCTGCCAGTGGCGATAAGTCGTGTCTTACCGGGTTGGAC
TCAAGACGATAGTTACCGGATAAGGCGCAGCGGTCGGGCTGAACGGGGGGTTCGTGCACACAGCCCAGCT
TGGAGCGAACGACCTACACCGAACTGAGATACCTACAGCGTGAGCTATGAGAAAGCGCCACGCTTCCCGA
AGGGAGAAAGGCGGACAGGTATCCGGTAAGCGGCAGGGTCGGAACAGGAGAGCGCACGAGGGAGCTTCCA
GGGGGAAACGCCTGGTATCTTTATAGTCCTGTCGGGTTTCGCCACCTCTGACTTGAGCGTCGATTTTTGT
GATGCTCGTCAGGGGGGCGGAGCCTATGGAAAAACGCCAGCAACGCGGCCTTTTTACGGTTCCTGGCCTT
TTGCTGGCCTTTTGCTCACATGTTCTTTCCTGCGTTATCCCCTGATTCTGTGGATAACCGTATTACCGCC
TTTGAGTGAGCTGATACCGCTCGCCGCAGCCGAACGACCGAGCGCAGCGAGTCAGTGAGCGAGGAAGCGG
AAGAGCGCCCAATACGCAAACCGCCTCTCCCCGCGCGTTGGCCGATTCATTAATGCAGCAAGCTCATGGC
TGACTAATTTTTTTTATTTATGCAGAGGCCGAGGCCGCCTCGGCCTCTGAGCTATTCCAGAAGTAGTGAG
GAGGCTTTTTTGGAGGCCTAGGCTTTTGCAAAAAGCTCCCCGTGGCACGACAGGTTTCCCGACTGGAAAG
CGGGCAGTGAGCGCAACGCAATTAATGTGAGTTAGCTCACTCATTAGGCACCCCAGGCTTTACACTTTAT
GCTTCCGGCTCGTATGTTGTGTGGAATTGTGAGCGGATAACAATTTCACACAGGAAACAGCTATGACATG
ATTACGAATTTCACAAATAAAGCATTTTTTTCACTGCATTCTAGTTGTGGTTTGTCCAAACTCATCAATG
TATCTTATCATGTCTGGATCAACTGGATAACTCAAGCTAACCAAAATCATCCCAAACTTCCCACCCCATA
CCCTATTACCACTGCCAATTACCTGTGGTTTCATTTACTCTAAACCTGTGATTCCTCTGAATTATTTTCA
TTTTAAAGAAATTGTATTTGTTAAATATGTACTACAAACTTAGTAGT
Features (pLannotate 1.2.2; 26 found; start..end, strand, type, name):
    377..634     +  LTR            5' LTR (truncated): truncated 5' long terminal repeat (LTR) from HIV-1
    681..806     +  misc_feature   HIV-1 Ψ: packaging signal of human immunodeficiency virus type 1
    790..1128    +  CDS            HIV-1 gag (fragment): gag protein from human immunodeficiency virus 1; gag
   1303..1536    +  misc_feature   RRE: The Rev response element (RRE) of HIV-1 allows for Rev-dependent mRNA export from the nucleus to the cytoplasm.
   1913..2013    +  CDS            Rev (fragment): human immunodeficiency virus 1 (HIV-1) Rev protein; rev; enhances nuclear export of unspliced and incompletely spliced viral mRNAs
   2058..2175    +  misc_feature   cPPT/CTS: central polypurine tract and central termination sequence of HIV-1
   2223..3401    +  promoter       EF-1α promoter: strong constitutive promoter for human elongation factor EF-1α
   3468..7385    +  CDS            cas12a: CS12A_ACISB - Also known as cpf1 From Acidaminococcus sp. (strain BV3L6).
   7440..8156    +  CDS            EGFP: EGFP is a basic (constitutively fluorescent) green fluorescent protein published in 1996, derived from Aequorea victoria. It is reported to be a rapidly-maturing weak dimer with moderate acid sensitivity.
   8250..8315    +  CDS            3xFLAG: three tandem FLAG® epitope tags, followed by an enterokinase cleavage site
   8427..8889    +  misc_feature   IRES: internal ribosome entry site (IRES) of the encephalomyocarditis virus (EMCV)
   8909..9508    +  CDS            PuroR: puromycin N-acetyltransferase; pac from Streptomyces alboniger; confers resistance to puromycin
   9527..10115   +  misc_feature   WPRE: woodchuck hepatitis virus posttranscriptional regulatory element
  10123..10188   +  CDS            nef (fragment): NEF_HV1Z2 - Experimental evidence at protein level: Swiss-Prot protein existence level 1. Extracellular Nef protein targets CD4(+) T-lymphocytes for apoptosis by interacting with CXCR4 surface receptors. From Human immunodeficiency virus type 1 group M subtype D (isolate Z2/CDC-Z34) (HIV-1).
  10190..10423   +  LTR            3' LTR (ΔU3): self-inactivating 3' long terminal repeat (LTR) from HIV-1
  10628..10732   +  promoter       AmpR promoter: bla
  10733..11593   +  CDS            AmpR: β-lactamase; bla; confers resistance to ampicillin, carbenicillin, and related antibiotics
  11764..12352   +  rep_origin     ori: high-copy-number ColE1/pMB1/pBR322/pUC origin of replication
  12535..12589   +  CDS            lacI (fragment): lac repressor; lacI; The lac repressor binds to the lac operator to inhibit transcription in E. coli. This inhibition can be relieved by adding lactose or isopropyl-β-D-thiogalactopyranoside (IPTG).
  12595..12688   +  rep_origin     SV40 ori (fragment): SV40 origin of replication
  12713..12750   +  CDS            lacI (fragment): lac repressor; lacI; The lac repressor binds to the lac operator to inhibit transcription in E. coli. This inhibition can be relieved by adding lactose or isopropyl-β-D-thiogalactopyranoside (IPTG).
  12763..12784   +  protein_bind   CAP binding site: CAP binding activates transcription in the presence of cAMP. E. coli catabolite activator protein
  12799..12829   +  promoter       lac promoter: promoter for the E. coli lac operon
  12833..12855   +  protein_bind   lac operator (fragment): The lac repressor binds to the lac operator to inhibit transcription in E. coli. This inhibition can be relieved by adding lactose or isopropyl-β-D-thiogalactopyranoside (IPTG). lac repressor encoded by lacI
  12887..12970   +  polyA_signal   SV40 poly(A) signal (fragment): SV40 polyadenylation signal
  13137..329     +  CDS            nef (fragment) (across the origin): NEF_HV1BR - Experimental evidence at protein level: Swiss-Prot protein existence level 1. Extracellular Nef protein targets CD4(+) T-lymphocytes for apoptosis by interacting with CXCR4 surface receptors (PubMed:14990729). From Human immunodeficiency virus type 1 group M subtype B (isolate BRU/LAI) (HIV-1).
