[The description below was written by a language model from this plasmid's Addgene catalogue record and pLannotate feature annotations shown in this document.]
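Description:
pHAGE-IRES-puro-NLS-HyperdAsCas12a-EGFP-NLS-3xFlag is a 13.1 kb HIV-1-based lentiviral transfer plasmid built on the pHAGE-EF1a-IRES-puro backbone for overexpressing a fluorescently tagged Cas12a variant in human cells. It is propagated in E. coli through a high-copy ColE1/pUC-type origin and selected with ampicillin via β-lactamase. The viral portion carries a truncated 5' LTR, the Ψ packaging signal with an adjoining gag fragment, the Rev response element for Rev-dependent nuclear export of the genomic RNA, and the cPPT/CTS. Downstream of the cargo lie a WPRE, which enhances transcript expression, and a ΔU3 self-inactivating 3' LTR. Packaging functions are not encoded and must be supplied in trans.

The payload is a single bicistronic unit driven by the constitutive human EF-1α promoter. The first open reading frame encodes Acidaminococcus sp. Cas12a (Cpf1) carrying the listed substitutions E174R, D256R, E321R and E371R, fused in frame to EGFP and a C-terminal 3xFLAG epitope. The plasmid name indicates nuclear localization signals flanking the fusion, although these are not annotated in the feature table. The "d" in the name suggests a nuclease-inactive form, but the record does not list a catalytic-site mutation. An EMCV IRES then allows translation of puromycin N-acetyltransferase from the same transcript, so transduced cells can be selected with puromycin. No crRNA or CRISPR-array expression cassette is annotated, so guides would have to come from a separate construct. The associated publication concerns CRISPR-array-mediated live-cell imaging of non-repetitive and multiplexed genomic loci, consistent with use of this EGFP fusion as a programmable DNA-binding label, with the FLAG tag available for immunodetection.
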