Addgene plasmid #236362: pHAGE-IRES-puro-NLS-HyperdAsCas12a-EGFP-NLS-3xFlag
Purpose: Overexpression of HyperdAsCas12a in human cells
Depositing lab: Ling-Ling Chen. Depositing organization: CAS Center for Excellence in Molecular Cell Science. Publication: CRISPR-array-mediated imaging of non-repetitive and multiplex genomic loci in living cells. Yang LZ, Min YH, Liu YX, Gao BQ, Liu XQ, Huang Y, Wang H, Yang L, Liu ZJ, Chen LL. Nat Methods. 2024 Sep;21(9):1646-1657. doi: 10.1038/s41592-024-02333-3. Epub 2024 Jul 4. PubMed 38965442.
Backbone
  Vector backbone: pHAGE-EF1a-IRES-puro
  Vector type: Lentiviral, CRISPR
Growth in bacteria
  Bacterial resistance: Ampicillin, 100 μg/mL
  Growth temperature: 37°C
  Growth strain: NEB Stable
  Copy number: High Copy
Gene/Insert
  Gene/Insert name: HyperdAsCas12a
  Species: Acidaminococcus sp
  Mutation: E174R, D256R, E321R, E371R
  Cloning method: Ligation Independent Cloning
Terms and licenses: Academic/Nonprofit Terms; Industry Terms: Not Available to Industry
How to cite: pHAGE-IRES-puro-NLS-HyperdAsCas12a-EGFP-NLS-3xFlag was a gift from Ling-Ling Chen (Addgene plasmid # 236362 ; http://n2t.net/addgene:236362 ; RRID:Addgene_236362)
